>Addgene plasmid #227570 | pEPHS1CB0027 | addgene full sequence | sequence record 455283 | Addgene NGS Result
GCAATTGTCTTCTGCACGAAGTGGTTTAAACTATCAGTGTTTGACAGGATATATTGGCGGGTAAACCTAA
GAGAAAAGAGCGTTTATTAGAATAATCGGATATTTAAAAGGGCGTGAAAAGGTTTATCCGTTCGTCCATT
TGTATGTGCATGCCAACCACAGGGTTCCCCAGATCAGGCGCTGGCTGCTGAACCCCCAGCCGGAACTGAC
CCCACAAGGCCCTAGCGTTTGCAATGCACCAGGTCATCATTGACCCAGGCGTGTTCCACCAGGCCGCTGC
CTCGCAACTCTTCGCAGGCTTCGCCGACCTGCTCGCGCCACTTCTTCACGCGGGTGGAATCCGATCCGCA
CATGAGGCGGAAGGTTTCCAGCTTGAGCGGGTACGGCTCCCGGTGCGAGCTGAAATAGTCGAACATCCGT
CGGGCCGTCGGCGACAGCTTGCGGTACTTCTCCCATATGAATTTCGTGTAGTGGTCGCCAGCAAACAGCA
CGACGATTTCCTCGTCGATCAGGACCTGGCAACGGGACGTTTTCTTGCCACGGTCCAGGACGCGGAAGCG
GTGCAGCAGCGACACCGATTCCAGGTGCCCAACGCGGTCGGACGTGAAGCCCATCGCCGTCGCCTGTAGG
CGCGACAGGCATTCCTCGGCCTTCGTGTAATACCGGCCATTGATCGACCAGCCCAGGTCCTGGCAAAGCT
CGTAGAACGTGAAGGTGATCGGCTCGCCGATAGGGGTGCGCTTCGCGTACTCCAACACCTGCTGCCACAC
CAGTTCGTCATCGTCGGCCCGCAGCTCGACGCCGGTGTAGGTGATCTTCACGTCCTTGTTGACGTGGAAA
ATGACCTTGTTTTGCAGCGCCTCGCGCGGGATTTTCTTGTTGCGCGTGGTGAACAGGGCAGAGCGGGCCG
TGTCGTTTGGCATCGCTCGCATCGTGTCCGGCCACGGCGCAATATCGAACAAGGAAAGCTGCATTTCCTT
GATCTGCTGCTTCGTGTGTTTCAGCAACGCGGCCTGCTTGGCCTCGCTGACCTGTTTTGCCAGGTCCTCG
CCGGCGGTTTTTCGCTTCTTGGTCGTCATAGTTCCTCGCGTGTCGATGGTCATCGACTTCGCCAAACCTG
CCGCCTCCTGTTCAAGACGACGCGAACGCTCCACGGCGGCCGATGGCGCGGGCAGGGCAGGGGGAGCCAG
TTGCACGCTGTCGCGCTCGATCTTGGCCGTAGCTTGCTGGACCATCGAGCCGACGGACTGGAAGGTTTCG
CGGGGCGCACGCATGACGGTGCGGCTTGCGATGGTTTCGGCATCCTCGGCGGAAAACCCCGCGTCGATCA
GTTCTTGCCTGTATGCCTTCCGGTCAAACGTCCGATTCATTCACCCTCCTTGCGGGATTGCCCCGACTCA
CGCCGGGGCAATGTGCCCTTATTCCTGATTTGACCCGCCTGGTGCCTTGGTGTCCAGATAATCCACCTTA
TCGGCAATGAAGTCGGTCCCGTAGACCGTCTGGCCGTCCTTCTCGTACTTGGTATTCCGAATCTTGCCCT
GCACGAATACCAGCGACCCCTTGCCCAAATACTTGCCGTGGGCCTCGGCCTGAGAGCCAAAACACTTGAT
GCGGAAGAAGTCGGTGCGCTCCTGCTTGTCGCCGGCATCGTTGCGCCACATCTAGGATCTGCCAGGAACC
GTAAAAAGGCCGCGTTGCTGGCGTTTTTCCATAGGCTCCGCCCCCCTGACGAGCATCACAAAAATCGACG
CTCAAGTCAGAGGTGGCGAAACCCGACAGGACTATAAAGATACCAGGCGTTTCCCCCTGGAAGCTCCCTC
GTGCGCTCTCCTGTTCCGACCCTGCCGCTTACCGGATACCTGTCCGCCTTTCTCCCTTCGGGAAGCGTGG
CGCTTTCTCATAGCTCACGCTGTAGGTATCTCAGTTCGGTGTAGGTCGTTCGCTCCAAGCTGGGCTGTGT
GCACGAACCCCCCGTTCAGCCCGACCGCTGCGCCTTATCCGGTAACTATCGTCTTGAGTCCAACCCGGTA
AGACACGACTTATCGCCACTGGCAGCAGCCACTGGTAACAGGATTAGCAGAGCGAGGTATGTAGGCGGTG
CTACAGAGTTCTTGAAGTGGTGGCCTAACTACGGCTACACTAGAAGAACAGTATTTGGTATCTGCGCTCT
GCTGAAGCCAGTTACCTTCGGAAAAAGAGTTGGTAGCTCTTGATCCGGCAAACAAACCACCGCTGGTAGC
GGTGGTTTTTTTGTTTGCAAGCAGCAGATTACGCGCAGAAAAAAAGGATCTCAAGAAGATCCTTTGATCT
TTTCTACGGGGTCTGACGCTCAGTGGAACGAAAACTCACGTTAAGGGATTTTGGTCATGAGATTATCAAA
AAGGATCTTCACCTAGATCCTTTTAAATTAAAAATGAAGTTTTAAATCAATCTAAAGTATATATGAGTAA
ACTTGGTCTGACAGTTACCAATGCTTAATCAGTGAGGCACCTATCTCAGCGATCTGTCTATTTCGTTCAT
CCATAGTTGCCTGACTCCCCGTCGTGTAGATAACTACGATACGGGAGGGCTTACCATCTGGCCCCAGTGC
TGCAATGATACCGCGAGAACCACGCTCACCGGCTCCAGATTTATCAGCAATAAACCAGCCAGCCGGAAGG
GCCGAGCGCAGAAGTGGTCCTGCAACTTTATCCGCCTCCATCCAGTCTATTAATTGTTGCCGGGAAGCTA
GAGTAAGTAGTTCGCCAGTTAATAGTTTGCGCAACGTTGTTGCCATTGCTACAGGCATCGTGGTGTCACG
CTCGTCGTTTGGTATGGCTTCATTCAGCTCCGGTTCCCAACGATCAAGGCGAGTTACATGATCCCCCATG
TTGTGCAAAAAAGCGGTTAGCTCCTTCGGTCCTCCGATCGTTGTCAGAAGTAAGTTGGCCGCAGTGTTAT
CACTCATGGTTATGGCAGCACTGCATAATTCTCTTACTGTCATGCCATCCGTAAGATGCTTTTCTGTGAC
TGGTGAGTACTCAACCAAGTCATTCTGAGAATAGTGTATGCGGCGACCGAGTTGCTCTTGCCCGGCGTCA
ATACGGGATAATACCGCGCCACATAGCAGAACTTTAAAAGTGCTCATCATTGGAAAACGTTCTTCGGGGC
GAAAACTCTCAAGGATCTTACCGCTGTTGAGATCCAGTTCGATGTAACCCACTCGTGCACCCAACTGATC
TTCAGCATCTTTTACTTTCACCAGCGTTTCTGGGTGAGCAAAAACAGGAAGGCAAAATGCCGCAAAAAAG
GGAATAAGGGCGACACGGAAATGTTGAATACTCATACTCTTCCTTTTTCAATATTATTGAAGCATTTATC
AAGGTTATTGTCTCATGAGCGGATACATATTTGAATGTATTTAGAAAAATAAACAAATAGGGGTTCCGCG
CACGAATTGGCCAGCGCTGCCATTTTTGGGGTGAGGCCGTTCGCGGCCGAGGGGCGCAGCCCCTGGGGGG
ATGGGAGGCCCGCGTTAGCGGGCCGGGAGGGTTCGAGAAGGGGGGGCACCCCCCTTCGGCGTGCGCGGTC
ACGCGCACAGGGCGCAGCCCTGGTTAAAAACAAGGTTTATAAATATTGGTTTAAAAGCAGGTTAAAAGAC
AGGTTAGCGGTGGCCGAAAAACGGGCGGAAACCCTTGCAAATGCTGGATTTTCTGCCTGTGGACAGCCCC
TCAAATGTCAATAGGTGCGCCCCTCATCTGTCAGCACTCTGCCCCTCAAGTGTCAAGGATCGCGCCCCTC
ATCTGTCAGTAGTCGCGCCCCTCAAGTGTCAATACCGCAGGGCACTTATCCCCAGGCTTGTCCACATCAT
CTGTGGGAAACTCGCGTAAAATCAGGCGTTTTCGCCGATTTGCGAGGCTGGCCAGCTCCACGTCGCCGGC
CGAAATCGAGCCTGCCCCTCATCTGTCAACGCCGCGCCGGGTGAGTCGGCCCCTCAAGTGTCAACGTCCG
CCCCTCATCTGTCAGTGAGGGCCAAGTTTTCCGCGAGGTATCCACAACGCCGGCGGCCGCGGTGTCTCGC
ACACGGCTTCGACGGCGTTTCTGGCGCGTTTGCAGGGCCATAGACGGCCGCCAGCCCAGCGGCGAGGGCA
ACCAGCCCGGTGAGCGTCGCAAAGGAGATCCTGATCTGACTGATGGGCTGCCTGTATCGAGTGGTGATTT
TGTGCCGAGCTGCCGGTCGGGGAGCTGTTGGCTGGCTGGTGGCAGGATATATTGTGGTGTAAACAAATTG
ACGCTTAGACAACTTAATAACACATTGCGGACGTTTTTAATGTACTGGGGTGGATGCAGTGGGCCCCACT
CTGTGAAGACAATGCCGAATTCGGATCCGGAGGTCAACATGGTGGAGCACGACACTCTGGTCTACTCCAA
AAATGTCAAAGATACAGTCTCAGAAGATCAAAGGGCTATTGAGACTTTTCAACAAAGGATAATTTCGGGA
AACCTCCTCGGATTCCATTGCCCAGCTATCTGTCACTTCATCGAAAGGACAGTAGAAAAGGAAGGTGGCT
CCTACAAATGCCATCATTGCGATAAAGGAAAGGCTATCATTCAAGATCTCTCTGCCGACAGTGGTCCCAA
AGATGGACCCCCACCCACGAGGAGCATCGTGGAAAAAGAAGAGGTTCCAACCACGTCTACAAAGCAAGTG
GATTGATGTGACATCTCCACTGACGTAAGGGATGACGCACAATCCCACTATCCTTCGCAAGACCCTTCCT
CTATATAAGGAAGTTCATTTCATTTGGAGAGGACACGCTCGAGTATAAGAGCTCATTTTTACAACAATTA
CCAACAACAACAAACAACAAACAACATTACAATTACATTTACAATTATCGATACAATGTGGAAACTCAGG
ATTGGCGAAAAAAACGGCAAATTTAACATCGGTGACGGGAACGGAGATGACTATCTGCACAGTACTAACA
ACTTCGTCGGTCGTCAAACGTGGGAATTCGATCCAGACGCCGGAACGCAAAAGGAGCGAGATGAAATAGA
ACGTCTTAGGGAACAGTTCCTGATAAATAAAAAAAAATTGGATATCAGGTGCTGCGCCGACTTATTAATG
AGGAACCAACTCATCAAAGAAAGTGGAATAGATTTAATCAGTGTACCACCCGTTCGTTTAGGGGATGATG
AGGACGTAAATTATGAAGCAGTGACGACAGCCGTTCGTAAAGCTGTGCGTCTGAATAGAGCTATACAGGC
CTGGGACGGACATTGGCCCGCTGAAAATGCTGGCCCGTTATTCTTCACTCCGCCATTAATTATAGCATTG
TACATCTCCGGGACCTTAGATACTATACTGACTCAAGAGCACAAGCGAGAAATGATCCGATATATGTATA
TACACCAAAATGAAGATGGAGGCTGGGGATTTTACATATCCGGGCGTAGCACTATGATAGGGACAGCACT
CAATTACGTCGGACTGAGGTTACTGGGCGAAGATGATAATGATGCCATTGCAAAGGGTCGAAAGTGGATC
CTTGATCACGGAGGGGCAACATCAATTCCAAGTTGGGGCAAGGTTTACCTCTCCGTGCTTGGCGTCTACG
AATGGGCTGGCTGTAACCCATTACCACCAGAGTTTTGGTTGTTCCCCAGTTTTCTCCCCTACCACCCAGC
TAAGATGTGGTGTTATTGTCGAACTACCTACATGCCGATGAGCTACCTCTACGGGACAGGATTCCAGGGT
CCCATAACTGATCTGGTAAAATCTCTGAGGAAAGAGATTCATGTTATCCCTTACCACCAGATTGACTGGA
ATAAACAAAGACACAACTGTTGTAAAGAAGATCTGTACTATCCGCATACATACATACAGGACCTCTTGTG
GGATGGGTTACATTACTTCTCTGAGCCCCTCGTTAGTAAGTGGCCTCTTAAAAAGTTACGTGAGAAGGGC
TTGAAGAGGGTCCTTGACTTGATGCAATATAACGCCGAAGAAGGTAGATACATAGGATTGGGGTGTGTCG
ATAAATCCTTACAAATGATGTGCTTCTCAGCTCTTGACCCAAATGGTATCGATTTTAAAAGACACCTGGC
CCGAGTGCCTGACTACCTCTGGGTCGCTGAGGACGGGATGAAGATGCAATCTTTCGGGAGTCAGTTGTGG
GACTGTACGCTGGTAACGCAAGCAATAATCGCCTCCGACATGGTCGAAGAATATGGCGACTCTTTAAAGA
AAGCTAATTTCTACTTAAAAGAGTCACAAATAAAGCAAAACCCCAAGGGGGACTTTGAGAATATGTGTAG
GCAATTTACCAAAGGAGCTTGGACATTTAGCGACCAGGACCATGGCTGGGTTGTTAGTGATTGCACTGCT
GAAGCAGTTAAATGCCTGCTCGCTTTGTCTCAGATGCCTCAGGAAATTTCTGGTGAGAAAGTGGACGTTG
AGCGATTGTATGACGCTATTAACGTCCTTTTGTATTTGCAAAGTCCAGAGACTGGGGGGTTCGCCATCTG
GGAAGCTCCGGTGCCTAAGCCATACCTCGAAAAGCTCAACCCCTCTGAACTTTTTGCTGACATAGTAGTA
GAACGTGAGCACGTAGAGTGCACAGGGAGTATAATTCAGACTCTCCAGACTTTCAAGACACTGCACCCGG
GCCATCGTCAGAAAGAAATCGAGGTGGCTATTGAGAAAGGAATCAGGTTTCTCGAGAATAGGCAGCAAGA
GAACGGATCATGGTACGGATATTGGGGTATATGTTACTTGTACGGAACGTATTTCGTGCTGCAAGGACTG
GTGGCCTGTGGACAGACGTATGAGAACTCCGAAGCCGTTAGAAAAGCTGTTAAATTTTTCCTTTCAACAC
AAAATTCAGAGGGTGGCTGGGGAGAAAATTTCGAGTCTTGCCCTCAGGAAAAATTTATCCCACTTGAGGG
AAACCGAACAAATTTTGTACAGACCTCTTGGGCCATGTTAGGGTTGCTGTGTGGAGGGCAAGCAGAAAGG
GATCCGACACCTCTTCACAAAGCTGCTAAGCTGCTTATTAATGGTCAAATGGACAACGGGGACTTCCCTC
AGCAAGAAATCACTGGGGTTTATATGAAGAATTGCATGCTGCACTACCCCGAATATCGAAACACCTTCCC
TTTATGGGCTTTAGGCGAATACCGTAAACGAGTGTGGCTGGCAAAACAAGAGACTGGTTCGTAAGTCGAC
CGGCTGCTAACAAAGCCCGAGCTTCTCTAGCTAGAGTCGATCGACAAGCTCGAGTTTCTCCATAATAATG
TGTGAGTAGTTCCCAGATAAGGGAATTAGGGTTCCTATAGGGTTTCGCTCATGTGTTGAGCATATAAGAA
ACCCTTAGTATGTATTTGTATTTGTAAAATACTTCTATCAATAAAATTTCTAATTCCTAAAACCAAAATC
CAGTACTAAAATCCAGATCGCT
Features (pLannotate 1.2.2; 14 found; start..end, strand, type, name):
     42..66      +  misc_feature   RB T-DNA repeat: right border repeat from nopaline C58 T-DNA
    178..198     -  CDS            TetR (fragment): tetracycline resistance regulatory protein; tetR
    225..1370    -  CDS            trfA: TRFA_ECOLX - Experimental evidence at protein level: Swiss-Prot protein existence level 1. Also involved in plasmid copy number control, promoting intermolecular coupling of protein bound iterons at oriV, which inhibits replication initiation. From Escherichia coli.
   1706..2294    -  rep_origin     ori: high-copy-number ColE1/pMB1/pBR322/pUC origin of replication
   2465..3325    -  CDS            AmpR: β-lactamase; bla; confers resistance to ampicillin, carbenicillin, and related antibiotics
   3326..3430    -  promoter       AmpR promoter: bla
   3517..4148    -  rep_origin     oriV: incP origin of replication
   4240..4264    +  misc_feature   LB T-DNA repeat: left border repeat from nopaline C58 T-DNA
   4450..4795    +  promoter       CaMV 35S promoter: strong constitutive promoter from cauliflower mosaic virus
   4747..4793    +  promoter       minimal CaMV 35S promoter: minimal 35S promoter from cauliflower mosaic virus
   4824..4877    +  misc_feature   TMV Ω: translational enhancer from the tobacco mosaic virus 5'-leader sequence (Gallie et al., 1988)
   4886..7192    +  CDS            DDS: DADIS_PANGI - Also known as DS
   7213..7230    +  CDS            SET1 (fragment): solubility-enhancement tag derived from T7 phage gene 10B
   7265..7439    +  polyA_signal   CaMV poly(A) signal: cauliflower mosaic virus polyadenylation signal
