[The description below was written by a language model from this plasmid's Addgene catalogue record and pLannotate feature annotations shown in this document.]
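Description:
pEPHS1CB0027 is a Level 1, Position 1 Golden Gate (MoClo-style) plant expression construct built in the pICH47732 acceptor backbone. It is a binary-type vector: nopaline C58 left and right T-DNA border repeats flank the expression cassette, so the transcriptional unit can be delivered to plant cells by Agrobacterium or used as a module for assembly into higher-level multigene constructs. The backbone carries a high-copy ColE1/pUC origin for propagation in E. coli, together with the broad-host-range incP oriV and its trfA replication initiator gene, which support maintenance in Agrobacterium. Selection in bacteria is by ampicillin through the β-lactamase gene and its native promoter. No plant selectable marker is annotated.

The payload is a single transcriptional unit in which a short CaMV 35S promoter fused to the tobacco mosaic virus Ω 5' leader, a translational enhancer, drives a mutated coding sequence designated TkTXSS from Taraxacum kok-saghyz, terminated by the CaMV 35S polyadenylation signal. The coding sequence carries four amino-acid substitutions (T374G, E379D, Q486H and A745P), and internal BsaI sites were removed by silent mutation to allow BsaI-based assembly; the cloning sites themselves were destroyed during assembly. The automated annotation labels this roughly 2.3 kb open reading frame by homology to Panax ginseng dammarenediol synthase, consistent with an oxidosqualene cyclase-type triterpene synthase, while the short SET1 and TetR fragment hits are probably incidental matches. The record places the construct in a study of triterpenoid biosynthesis, where such a variant would serve to test how these residues affect enzyme function on expression in plants, although the specific assay is not stated.
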