Addgene plasmid #227570: pEPHS1CB0027
Purpose: Level 1 - Position 1 with 35S promoter and terminator for plant expression, with mutations in CDS
Depositing lab: Nicola Patron. Depositing organization: Earlham Institute. Publication: Biosynthesis and bioactivity of anti-inflammatory triterpenoids in Calendula officinalis. Golubova D, Salmon M, Su H, Tansley C, Kaithakottil GG, Linsmith G, Schudoma C, Swarbreck D, O'Connell MA, Patron NJ. Nat Commun. 2025 Jul 28;16(1):6941. doi: 10.1038/s41467-025-62269-w. PubMed 40721615.
Backbone
  Vector backbone: pICH47732
  Vector type: Plant Expression
Growth in bacteria
  Bacterial resistance: Ampicillin, 100 μg/mL
  Growth temperature: 37°C
  Growth strain: DH5alpha
  Copy number: High Copy
Gene/Insert
  Gene/Insert name: 35Sshort_TMV_TkTXSS (T374G/E379D/Q486H/A745P)_35S
  Species: Taraxacum kok-sagyhz
  Mutation: T374G / E379D / Q486H / A745P, BsaI sites removed by silent mutation
  Promoter: 35Sshort_TMV (pICH51277)
  Cloning method: Restriction Enzyme; 5′ cloning site BsaI (destroyed during cloning); 3′ cloning site BsaI (destroyed during cloning)
Terms and licenses: Academic/Nonprofit Terms; Industry Terms: Not Available to Industry
How to cite: pEPHS1CB0027 was a gift from Nicola Patron (Addgene plasmid # 227570 ; http://n2t.net/addgene:227570 ; RRID:Addgene_227570)
